Addgene plasmid #124882: pAAV-CaMKII-EGFPKASH
Purpose: labelling of neuronal nuclear envelope with EGFP
Depositing lab: Vassilis Pachnis. Depositing organization: Francis Crick Institute. Publication: Neuronal programming by microbiota regulates intestinal physiology. Obata Y, Castano A, Boeing S, Bon-Frauches AC, Fung C, Fallesen T, de Aguero MG, Yilmaz B, Lopes R, Huseynova A, Horswell S, Maradana MR, Boesmans W, Vanden Berghe P, Murray AJ, Stockinger B, Macpherson AJ, Pachnis V. Nature. 2020 Feb;578(7794):284-289. doi: 10.1038/s41586-020-1975-8. Epub 2020 Feb 5. PubMed 32025031.
Backbone
  Vector backbone: pAAV-CaMKII-EGFP
  Backbone manufacturer: Addgene#50469
  Vector type: AAV
Growth in bacteria
  Bacterial resistance: Ampicillin, 100 μg/mL
  Growth temperature: 37°C
  Growth strain: NEB Stable
  Copy number: Unknown
Gene/Insert
  Gene/Insert name: EGFP
  Promoter: CaMKII
  Tag / fusion protein: KASH (C terminal on insert)
  Cloning method: Restriction Enzyme; 5′ cloning site BamHI (unknown if destroyed); 3′ cloning site EcoRI (unknown if destroyed)
  Sequencing primers: 5′ AAGGACGACGGCAACTACAA; 3′ CAGAGGTTGATTATCGATAA
Terms and licenses: Academic/Nonprofit Terms; Industry Terms: Not Available to Industry
Depositor comments: bioRxiv pre-print 10.1101/579250
How to cite: pAAV-CaMKII-EGFPKASH was a gift from Vassilis Pachnis (Addgene plasmid # 124882 ; http://n2t.net/addgene:124882 ; RRID:Addgene_124882)
