[The description below was written by a language model from this plasmid's Addgene catalogue record and pLannotate feature annotations shown in this document.]
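Description:
pAAV-CaMKII-EGFPKASH is an adeno-associated virus transfer plasmid built on the pAAV-CaMKII-EGFP backbone and designed to label the nuclear envelope of neurons with green fluorescence. The expression cassette sits between AAV2 inverted terminal repeats, which are the cis elements needed for replication and packaging of the intervening DNA into recombinant AAV particles when helper functions are supplied. Within the cassette, the mouse CaMKIIα promoter drives EGFP fused at its C terminus to a KASH domain. The automated annotation identifies this segment as a fragment matching human SYNE3, a nesprin family member. KASH domains anchor proteins in the outer nuclear membrane, so the fusion concentrates EGFP at the nuclear rim rather than throughout the cell. Downstream, a WPRE enhances transcript stability and expression, and a human growth hormone polyadenylation signal terminates the message. The insert was placed by restriction cloning between BamHI and EcoRI sites.

The plasmid is propagated in E. coli through a high-copy ColE1/pUC-type origin and selected with ampicillin via the bla gene. It also carries an f1/M13 phage origin and short pBR322-derived remnants (bom, rop fragments). The record names a recombination-deficient growth strain, consistent with the instability of ITRs. Two sequence records are provided, about 6.35 kb each, with essentially the same layout. The depositor sequence shows a complete left ITR, whereas the sequencing-derived record annotates only short fragments of it, which may reflect the difficulty of reading through ITRs or a partial loss. Nuclear-envelope tagging of this kind is commonly used to mark and identify neuronal nuclei, although the record itself states only the labelling purpose.
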