Features (pLannotate 1.2.2; 15 found; start..end, strand, type, name):
      1..141     -  repeat_region  AAV2 ITR: inverted terminal repeat of adeno-associated virus serotype 2 inverted
    160..1448    +  promoter       CaMKII promoter: promoter for the mouse calcium/calmodulin-dependent kinase II α subunit
   1475..2191    +  CDS            EGFP: EGFP is a basic (constitutively fluorescent) green fluorescent protein published in 1996, derived from Aequorea victoria. It is reported to be a rapidly-maturing weak dimer with moderate acid sensitivity.
   2183..2455    +  CDS            SYNE3 (fragment): SYNE3_HUMAN - Also known as C14orf139 From Homo sapiens (Human).
   2457..2483    +  misc_feature   MCS (fragment): pBluescript multiple cloning site
   2483..3071    +  misc_feature   WPRE: woodchuck hepatitis virus posttranscriptional regulatory element
   3103..3579    +  polyA_signal   hGH poly(A) signal: human growth hormone polyadenylation signal
   3619..3759    +  repeat_region  AAV2 ITR: inverted terminal repeat of adeno-associated virus serotype 2 inverted
   3764..3815    -  misc_feature   bom (fragment): basis of mobility region from pBR322
   3834..4214    +  rep_origin     M13 ori (sequence partly withheld): M13 bacteriophage origin of replication; arrow indicates direction of (+) strand synthesis
   4290..4339    -  misc_feature   bom (fragment): basis of mobility region from pBR322
   4441..4476    -  CDS            rop (fragment): Rop protein, which maintains plasmids at low copy number; rop
   4571..4675    +  promoter       AmpR promoter: bla
   4676..5536    +  CDS            AmpR: β-lactamase; bla; confers resistance to ampicillin, carbenicillin, and related antibiotics
   5707..6295    +  rep_origin     ori: high-copy-number ColE1/pMB1/pBR322/pUC origin of replication
>Addgene plasmid #124882 | pAAV-CaMKII-EGFPKASH | depositor full sequence | sequence record 238517 | pAAV-CaMKII-EGFPKASH sequence 6356 bps
CCTGCAGGCAGCTGCGCGCTCGCTCGCTCACTGAGGCCGCCCGGGCAAAGCCCGGGCGTCGGGCGACCTT
TGGTCGCCCGGCCTCAGTGAGCGAGCGAGCGCGCAGAGAGGGAGTGGCCAACTCCATCACTAGGGGTTCC
TGCGGCCGCACGCGTTTAACATTATGGCCTTAGGTCACTTCATCTCCATGGGGTTCTTCTTCTGATTTTC
TAGAAAATGAGATGGGGGTGCAGAGAGCTTCCTCAGTGACCTGCCCAGGGTCACATCAGAAATGTCAGAG
CTAGAACTTGAACTCAGATTACTAATCTTAAATTCCATGCCTTGGGGGCATGCAAGTACGATATACAGAA
GGAGTGAACTCATTAGGGCAGATGACCAATGAGTTTAGGAAAGAAGAGTCCAGGGCAGGGTACATCTACA
CCACCCGCCCAGCCCTGGGTGAGTCCAGCCACGTTCACCTCATTATAGTTGCCTCTCTCCAGTCCTACCT
TGACGGGAAGCACAAGCAGAAACTGGGACAGGAGCCCCAGGAGACCAAATCTTCATGGTCCCTCTGGGAG
GATGGGTGGGGAGAGCTGTGGCAGAGGCCTCAGGAGGGGCCCTGCTGCTCAGTGGTGACAGATAGGGGTG
AGAAAGCAGACAGAGTCATTCCGTCAGCATTCTGGGTCTGTTTGGTACTTCTTCTCACGCTAAGGTGGCG
GTGTGATATGCACAATGGCTAAAAAGCAGGGAGAGCTGGAAAGAAACAAGGACAGAGACAGAGGCCAAGT
CAACCAGACCAATTCCCAGAGGAAGCAAAGAAACCATTACAGAGACTACAAGGGGGAAGGGAAGGAGAGA
TGAATTAGCTTCCCCTGTAAACCTTAGAACCCAGCTGTTGCCAGGGCAACGGGGCAATACCTGTCTCTTC
AGAGGAGATGAAGTTGCCAGGGTAACTACATCCTGTCTTTCTCAAGGACCATCCCAGAATGTGGCACCCA
CTAGCCGTTACCATAGCAACTGCCTCTTTGCCCCACTTAATCCCATCCCGTCTGTTAAAAGGGCCCTATA
GTTGGAGGTGGGGGAGGTAGGAAGAGCGATGATCACTTGTGGACTAAGTTTGTTCGCATCCCCTTCTCCA
ACCCCCTCAGTACATCACCCTGGGGGAACAGGGTCCACTTGCTCCTGGGCCCACACAGTCCTGCAGTATT
GTGTATATAAGGCCAGGGCAAAGAGGAGCAGGTTTTAAAGTGAAAGGCAGGCAGGTGTTGGGGAGGCAGT
TACCGGGGCAACGGGAACAGGGCGTTTCGGAGGTGGTTGCCATGGGGACCTGGATGCTGACGAAGGCTCG
CGAGGCTGTGAGCAGCCACAGTGCCCTGCTCAGAAGCCCCAAGCTCGTCAGTCAAGCCGGTTCTCCGTTT
GCACTCAGGAGCACGGGCAGGCGAGTGGCCCCTAGTTCTGGGGGCAGCTCTAGAGCGGTACCGGATCCGC
CACCATGGTGAGCAAGGGCGAGGAGCTGTTCACCGGGGTGGTGCCCATCCTGGTCGAGCTGGACGGCGAC
GTAAACGGCCACAAGTTCAGCGTGTCCGGCGAGGGCGAGGGCGATGCCACCTACGGCAAGCTGACCCTGA
AGTTCATCTGCACCACCGGCAAGCTGCCCGTGCCCTGGCCCACCCTCGTGACCACCCTGACCTACGGCGT
GCAGTGCTTCAGCCGCTACCCCGACCACATGAAGCAGCACGACTTCTTCAAGTCCGCCATGCCCGAAGGC
TACGTCCAGGAGCGCACCATCTTCTTCAAGGACGACGGCAACTACAAGACCCGCGCCGAGGTGAAGTTCG
AGGGCGACACCCTGGTGAACCGCATCGAGCTGAAGGGCATCGACTTCAAGGAGGACGGCAACATCCTGGG
GCACAAGCTGGAGTACAACTACAACAGCCACAACGTCTATATCATGGCCGACAAGCAGAAGAACGGCATC
AAGGTGAACTTCAAGATCCGCCACAACATCGAGGACGGCAGCGTGCAGCTCGCCGACCACTACCAGCAGA
ACACCCCCATCGGCGACGGCCCCGTGCTGCTGCCCGACAACCACTACCTGAGCACCCAGTCCGCCCTGAG
CAAAGACCCCAACGAGAAGCGCGATCACATGGTCCTGCTGGAGTTCGTGACCGCCGCCGGGATCACTCTC
GGCATGGACGAGCTGTACAAGTCCGGACTCAGATCTCGAGAGGAGGAGGAGGAGACAGACAGCAGGATGC
CCCACCTCGACAGCCCCGGCAGCTCCCAGCCGAGACGCTCCTTCCTCTCAAGGGTGATCAGGGCAGCGCT
ACCGTTGCAGCTGCTTCTGCTGCTGCTGCTGCTCCTGGCCTGCCTGCTACCTGCCTCTGAAGATGACTAC
AGCTGCACCCAGGCCAACAACTTTGCCCGATCCTTCTACCCCATGCTGCGGTACACCAACGGGCCACCTC
CCACCTAGGAATTCGATATCAAGCTTATCGATAATCAACCTCTGGATTACAAAATTTGTGAAAGATTGAC
TGGTATTCTTAACTATGTTGCTCCTTTTACGCTATGTGGATACGCTGCTTTAATGCCTTTGTATCATGCT
ATTGCTTCCCGTATGGCTTTCATTTTCTCCTCCTTGTATAAATCCTGGTTGCTGTCTCTTTATGAGGAGT
TGTGGCCCGTTGTCAGGCAACGTGGCGTGGTGTGCACTGTGTTTGCTGACGCAACCCCCACTGGTTGGGG
CATTGCCACCACCTGTCAGCTCCTTTCCGGGACTTTCGCTTTCCCCCTCCCTATTGCCACGGCGGAACTC
ATCGCCGCCTGCCTTGCCCGCTGCTGGACAGGGGCTCGGCTGTTGGGCACTGACAATTCCGTGGTGTTGT
CGGGGAAATCATCGTCCTTTCCTTGGCTGCTCGCCTGTGTTGCCACCTGGATTCTGCGCGGGACGTCCTT
CTGCTACGTCCCTTCGGCCCTCAATCCAGCGGACCTTCCTTCCCGCGGCCTGCTGCCGGCTCTGCGGCCT
CTTCCGCGTCTTCGCCTTCGCCCTCAGACGAGTCGGATCTCCCTTTGGGCCGCCTCCCCGCATCGATACC
GAGCGCTGCTCGAGAGATCTACGGGTGGCATCCCTGTGACCCCTCCCCAGTGCCTCTCCTGGCCCTGGAA
GTTGCCACTCCAGTGCCCACCAGCCTTGTCCTAATAAAATTAAGTTGCATCATTTTGTCTGACTAGGTGT
CCTTCTATAATATTATGGGGTGGAGGGGGGTGGTATGGAGCAAGGGGCAAGTTGGGAAGACAACCTGTAG
GGCCTGCGGGGTCTATTGGGAACCAAGCTGGAGTGCAGTGGCACAATCTTGGCTCACTGCAATCTCCGCC
TCCTGGGTTCAAGCGATTCTCCTGCCTCAGCCTCCCGAGTTGTTGGGATTCCAGGCATGCATGACCAGGC
TCAGCTAATTTTTGTTTTTTTGGTAGAGACGGGGTTTCACCATATTGGCCAGGCTGGTCTCCAACTCCTA
ATCTCAGGTGATCTACCCACCTTGGCCTCCCAAATTGCTGGGATTACAGGCGTGAACCACTGCTCCCTTC
CCTGTCCTTCTGATTTTGTAGGTAACCACGTGCGGACCGAGCGGCCGCAGGAACCCCTAGTGATGGAGTT
GGCCACTCCCTCTCTGCGCGCTCGCTCGCTCACTGAGGCCGGGCGACCAAAGGTCGCCCGACGCCCGGGC
TTTGCCCGGGCGGCCTCAGTGAGCGAGCGAGCGCGCAGCTGCCTGCAGGGGCGCCTGATGCGGTATTTTC
TCCTTACGCATCTGTGCGGTATTTCACACCGCATA
[142 nt withheld, positions 3816-3957]
C
[141 nt withheld, positions 3959-4099]
CCTTTGACGTTGGAGTCCACGTTCTTT
[37 nt withheld, positions 4127-4163]
ACCCTATCTCGGGCTATTCTTTTGATTTATAAGGGATTTTGCCGATTTCGGCCTATTGGTTAAAAAATGA
GCTGATTTAACAAAAATTTAACGCGAATTTTAACAAAATATTAACGTTTACAATTTTATGGTGCACTCTC
AGTACAATCTGCTCTGATGCCGCATAGTTAAGCCAGCCCCGACACCCGCCAACACCCGCTGACGCGCCCT
GACGGGCTTGTCTGCTCCCGGCATCCGCTTACAGACAAGCTGTGACCGTCTCCGGGAGCTGCATGTGTCA
GAGGTTTTCACCGTCATCACCGAAACGCGCGAGACGAAAGGGCCTCGTGATACGCCTATTTTTATAGGTT
AATGTCATGATAATAATGGTTTCTTAGACGTCAGGTGGCACTTTTCGGGGAAATGTGCGCGGAACCCCTA
TTTGTTTATTTTTCTAAATACATTCAAATATGTATCCGCTCATGAGACAATAACCCTGATAAATGCTTCA
ATAATATTGAAAAAGGAAGAGTATGAGTATTCAACATTTCCGTGTCGCCCTTATTCCCTTTTTTGCGGCA
TTTTGCCTTCCTGTTTTTGCTCACCCAGAAACGCTGGTGAAAGTAAAAGATGCTGAAGATCAGTTGGGTG
CACGAGTGGGTTACATCGAACTGGATCTCAACAGCGGTAAGATCCTTGAGAGTTTTCGCCCCGAAGAACG
TTTTCCAATGATGAGCACTTTTAAAGTTCTGCTATGTGGCGCGGTATTATCCCGTATTGACGCCGGGCAA
GAGCAACTCGGTCGCCGCATACACTATTCTCAGAATGACTTGGTTGAGTACTCACCAGTCACAGAAAAGC
ATCTTACGGATGGCATGACAGTAAGAGAATTATGCAGTGCTGCCATAACCATGAGTGATAACACTGCGGC
CAACTTACTTCTGACAACGATCGGAGGACCGAAGGAGCTAACCGCTTTTTTGCACAACATGGGGGATCAT
GTAACTCGCCTTGATCGTTGGGAACCGGAGCTGAATGAAGCCATACCAAACGACGAGCGTGACACCACGA
TGCCTGTAGCAATGGCAACAACGTTGCGCAAACTATTAACTGGCGAACTACTTACTCTAGCTTCCCGGCA
ACAATTAATAGACTGGATGGAGGCGGATAAAGTTGCAGGACCACTTCTGCGCTCGGCCCTTCCGGCTGGC
TGGTTTATTGCTGATAAATCTGGAGCCGGTGAGCGTGGGTCTCGCGGTATCATTGCAGCACTGGGGCCAG
ATGGTAAGCCCTCCCGTATCGTAGTTATCTACACGACGGGGAGTCAGGCAACTATGGATGAACGAAATAG
ACAGATCGCTGAGATAGGTGCCTCACTGATTAAGCATTGGTAACTGTCAGACCAAGTTTACTCATATATA
CTTTAGATTGATTTAAAACTTCATTTTTAATTTAAAAGGATCTAGGTGAAGATCCTTTTTGATAATCTCA
TGACCAAAATCCCTTAACGTGAGTTTTCGTTCCACTGAGCGTCAGACCCCGTAGAAAAGATCAAAGGATC
TTCTTGAGATCCTTTTTTTCTGCGCGTAATCTGCTGCTTGCAAACAAAAAAACCACCGCTACCAGCGGTG
GTTTGTTTGCCGGATCAAGAGCTACCAACTCTTTTTCCGAAGGTAACTGGCTTCAGCAGAGCGCAGATAC
CAAATACTGTCCTTCTAGTGTAGCCGTAGTTAGGCCACCACTTCAAGAACTCTGTAGCACCGCCTACATA
CCTCGCTCTGCTAATCCTGTTACCAGTGGCTGCTGCCAGTGGCGATAAGTCGTGTCTTACCGGGTTGGAC
TCAAGACGATAGTTACCGGATAAGGCGCAGCGGTCGGGCTGAACGGGGGGTTCGTGCACACAGCCCAGCT
TGGAGCGAACGACCTACACCGAACTGAGATACCTACAGCGTGAGCTATGAGAAAGCGCCACGCTTCCCGA
AGGGAGAAAGGCGGACAGGTATCCGGTAAGCGGCAGGGTCGGAACAGGAGAGCGCACGAGGGAGCTTCCA
GGGGGAAACGCCTGGTATCTTTATAGTCCTGTCGGGTTTCGCCACCTCTGACTTGAGCGTCGATTTTTGT
GATGCTCGTCAGGGGGGCGGAGCCTATGGAAAAACGCCAGCAACGCGGCCTTTTTACGGTTCCTGGCCTT
TTGCTGGCCTTTTGCTCACATGT
