Features (pLannotate 1.2.2; 16 found; start..end, strand, type, name):
     17..44      +  repeat_region  AAV2 ITR (fragment): inverted terminal repeat of adeno-associated virus serotype 2 inverted
     73..100     +  repeat_region  AAV2 ITR (fragment): inverted terminal repeat of adeno-associated virus serotype 2 inverted
    154..1442    +  promoter       CaMKII promoter: promoter for the mouse calcium/calmodulin-dependent kinase II α subunit
   1469..2185    +  CDS            EGFP: EGFP is a basic (constitutively fluorescent) green fluorescent protein published in 1996, derived from Aequorea victoria. It is reported to be a rapidly-maturing weak dimer with moderate acid sensitivity.
   2177..2449    +  CDS            SYNE3 (fragment): SYNE3_HUMAN - Also known as C14orf139 From Homo sapiens (Human).
   2451..2477    +  misc_feature   MCS (fragment): pBluescript multiple cloning site
   2477..3065    +  misc_feature   WPRE: woodchuck hepatitis virus posttranscriptional regulatory element
   3097..3573    +  polyA_signal   hGH poly(A) signal: human growth hormone polyadenylation signal
   3613..3753    +  repeat_region  AAV2 ITR: inverted terminal repeat of adeno-associated virus serotype 2 inverted
   3758..3809    -  misc_feature   bom (fragment): basis of mobility region from pBR322
   3828..4283    +  rep_origin     f1 ori (sequence partly withheld): f1 bacteriophage origin of replication; arrow indicates direction of (+) strand synthesis
   4284..4333    -  misc_feature   bom (fragment): basis of mobility region from pBR322
   4435..4470    -  CDS            rop (fragment): Rop protein, which maintains plasmids at low copy number; rop
   4565..4669    +  promoter       AmpR promoter: bla
   4670..5530    +  CDS            AmpR: β-lactamase; bla; confers resistance to ampicillin, carbenicillin, and related antibiotics
   5701..6289    +  rep_origin     ori: high-copy-number ColE1/pMB1/pBR322/pUC origin of replication
>Addgene plasmid #124882 | pAAV-CaMKII-EGFPKASH | addgene full sequence | sequence record 244372 | Addgene NGS Result
CATGTCCTGCAGGCAGCTGCGCGCTCGCTCGCTCACTGAGGCCGCCCGGGCGTCGGGCGACCTTTGGTCG
CCCGGCCTCAGTGAGCGAGCGAGCGCGCAGAGAGGGAGTGGCCAACTCCATCACTAGGGGTTCCTGCGGC
CGCACGCGTTTAACATTATGGCCTTAGGTCACTTCATCTCCATGGGGTTCTTCTTCTGATTTTCTAGAAA
ATGAGATGGGGGTGCAGAGAGCTTCCTCAGTGACCTGCCCAGGGTCACATCAGAAATGTCAGAGCTAGAA
CTTGAACTCAGATTACTAATCTTAAATTCCATGCCTTGGGGGCATGCAAGTACGATATACAGAAGGAGTG
AACTCATTAGGGCAGATGACCAATGAGTTTAGGAAAGAAGAGTCCAGGGCAGGGTACATCTACACCACCC
GCCCAGCCCTGGGTGAGTCCAGCCACGTTCACCTCATTATAGTTGCCTCTCTCCAGTCCTACCTTGACGG
GAAGCACAAGCAGAAACTGGGACAGGAGCCCCAGGAGACCAAATCTTCATGGTCCCTCTGGGAGGATGGG
TGGGGAGAGCTGTGGCAGAGGCCTCAGGAGGGGCCCTGCTGCTCAGTGGTGACAGATAGGGGTGAGAAAG
CAGACAGAGTCATTCCGTCAGCATTCTGGGTCTGTTTGGTACTTCTTCTCACGCTAAGGTGGCGGTGTGA
TATGCACAATGGCTAAAAAGCAGGGAGAGCTGGAAAGAAACAAGGACAGAGACAGAGGCCAAGTCAACCA
GACCAATTCCCAGAGGAAGCAAAGAAACCATTACAGAGACTACAAGGGGGAAGGGAAGGAGAGATGAATT
AGCTTCCCCTGTAAACCTTAGAACCCAGCTGTTGCCAGGGCAACGGGGCAATACCTGTCTCTTCAGAGGA
GATGAAGTTGCCAGGGTAACTACATCCTGTCTTTCTCAAGGACCATCCCAGAATGTGGCACCCACTAGCC
GTTACCATAGCAACTGCCTCTTTGCCCCACTTAATCCCATCCCGTCTGTTAAAAGGGCCCTATAGTTGGA
GGTGGGGGAGGTAGGAAGAGCGATGATCACTTGTGGACTAAGTTTGTTCGCATCCCCTTCTCCAACCCCC
TCAGTACATCACCCTGGGGGAACAGGGTCCACTTGCTCCTGGGCCCACACAGTCCTGCAGTATTGTGTAT
ATAAGGCCAGGGCAAAGAGGAGCAGGTTTTAAAGTGAAAGGCAGGCAGGTGTTGGGGAGGCAGTTACCGG
GGCAACGGGAACAGGGCGTTTCGGAGGTGGTTGCCATGGGGACCTGGATGCTGACGAAGGCTCGCGAGGC
TGTGAGCAGCCACAGTGCCCTGCTCAGAAGCCCCAAGCTCGTCAGTCAAGCCGGTTCTCCGTTTGCACTC
AGGAGCACGGGCAGGCGAGTGGCCCCTAGTTCTGGGGGCAGCTCTAGAGCGGTACCGGATCCGCCACCAT
GGTGAGCAAGGGCGAGGAGCTGTTCACCGGGGTGGTGCCCATCCTGGTCGAGCTGGACGGCGACGTAAAC
GGCCACAAGTTCAGCGTGTCCGGCGAGGGCGAGGGCGATGCCACCTACGGCAAGCTGACCCTGAAGTTCA
TCTGCACCACCGGCAAGCTGCCCGTGCCCTGGCCCACCCTCGTGACCACCCTGACCTACGGCGTGCAGTG
CTTCAGCCGCTACCCCGACCACATGAAGCAGCACGACTTCTTCAAGTCCGCCATGCCCGAAGGCTACGTC
CAGGAGCGCACCATCTTCTTCAAGGACGACGGCAACTACAAGACCCGCGCCGAGGTGAAGTTCGAGGGCG
ACACCCTGGTGAACCGCATCGAGCTGAAGGGCATCGACTTCAAGGAGGACGGCAACATCCTGGGGCACAA
GCTGGAGTACAACTACAACAGCCACAACGTCTATATCATGGCCGACAAGCAGAAGAACGGCATCAAGGTG
AACTTCAAGATCCGCCACAACATCGAGGACGGCAGCGTGCAGCTCGCCGACCACTACCAGCAGAACACCC
CCATCGGCGACGGCCCCGTGCTGCTGCCCGACAACCACTACCTGAGCACCCAGTCCGCCCTGAGCAAAGA
CCCCAACGAGAAGCGCGATCACATGGTCCTGCTGGAGTTCGTGACCGCCGCCGGGATCACTCTCGGCATG
GACGAGCTGTACAAGTCCGGACTCAGATCTCGAGAGGAGGAGGAGGAGACAGACAGCAGGATGCCCCACC
TCGACAGCCCCGGCAGCTCCCAGCCGAGACGCTCCTTCCTCTCAAGGGTGATCAGGGCAGCGCTACCGTT
GCAGCTGCTTCTGCTGCTGCTGCTGCTCCTGGCCTGCCTGCTACCTGCCTCTGAAGATGACTACAGCTGC
ACCCAGGCCAACAACTTTGCCCGATCCTTCTACCCCATGCTGCGGTACACCAACGGGCCACCTCCCACCT
AGGAATTCGATATCAAGCTTATCGATAATCAACCTCTGGATTACAAAATTTGTGAAAGATTGACTGGTAT
TCTTAACTATGTTGCTCCTTTTACGCTATGTGGATACGCTGCTTTAATGCCTTTGTATCATGCTATTGCT
TCCCGTATGGCTTTCATTTTCTCCTCCTTGTATAAATCCTGGTTGCTGTCTCTTTATGAGGAGTTGTGGC
CCGTTGTCAGGCAACGTGGCGTGGTGTGCACTGTGTTTGCTGACGCAACCCCCACTGGTTGGGGCATTGC
CACCACCTGTCAGCTCCTTTCCGGAACTTTCGCTTTCCCCCTCCCTATTGCCACGGCGGAACTCATCGCC
GCCTGCCTTGCCCGCTGCTGGACAGGGGCTCGGCTGTTGGGCACTGACAATTCCGTGGTGTTGTCGGGGA
AATCATCGTCCTTTCCTTGGCTGCTCGCCTATGTTGCCACCTGGATTCTGCGCGGGACGTCCTTCTGCTA
CGTCCCTTCGGCCCTCAATCCAGCGGACCTTCCTTCCCGCGGCCTGCTGCCGGCTCTGCGGCCTCTTCCG
CGTCTTCGCCTTCGCCCTCAGACGAGTCGGATCTCCCTTTGGGCCGCCTCCCCGCATCGATACCGAGCGC
TGCTCGAGAGATCTACGGGTGGCATCCCTGTGACCCCTCCCCAGTGCCTCTCCTGGCCCTGGAAGTTGCC
ACTCCAGTGCCCACCAGCCTTGTCCTAATAAAATTAAGTTGCATCATTTTGTCTGACTAGGTGTCCTTCT
ATAATATTATGGGGTGGAGGGGGGTGGTATGGAGCAAGGGGCAAGTTGGGAAGACAACCTGTAGGGCCTG
CGGGGTCTATTGGGAACCAAGCTGGAGTGCAGTGGCACAATCTTGGCTCACTGCAATCTCCGCCTCCTGG
GTTCAAGCGATTCTCCTGCCTCAGCCTCCCGAGTTGTTGGGATTCCAGGCATGCATGACCAGGCTCAGCT
AATTTTTGTTTTTTTGGTAGAGACGGGGTTTCACCATATTGGCCAGGCTGGTCTCCAACTCCTAATCTCA
GGTGATCTACCCACCTTGGCCTCCCAAATTGCTGGGATTACAGGCGTGAACCACTGCTCCCTTCCCTGTC
CTTCTGATTTTGTAGGTAACCACGTGCGGACCGAGCGGCCGCAGGAACCCCTAGTGATGGAGTTGGCCAC
TCCCTCTCTGCGCGCTCGCTCGCTCACTGAGGCCGGGCGACCAAAGGTCGCCCGACGCCCGGGCTTTGCC
CGGGCGGCCTCAGTGAGCGAGCGAGCGCGCAGCTGCCTGCAGGGGCGCCTGATGCGGTATTTTCTCCTTA
CGCATCTGTGCGGTATTTCACACCGCATA
[95 nt withheld, positions 3810-3904]
T
[46 nt withheld, positions 3906-3951]
C
[141 nt withheld, positions 3953-4093]
CCTTTGACGTTGGAGTCCACGTTCTTT
[37 nt withheld, positions 4121-4157]
ACTCTATCTCGGGCTATTCTTTTGATTTATAAGGGATTTTGCCGATTTCGGTCTATTGGTTAAAAAATGA
GCTGATTTAACAAAAATTTAACGCGAATTTTAACAAAATATTAACGTTTACAATTTTATGGTGCACTCTC
AGTACAATCTGCTCTGATGCCGCATAGTTAAGCCAGCCCCGACACCCGCCAACACCCGCTGACGCGCCCT
GACGGGCTTGTCTGCTCCCGGCATCCGCTTACAGACAAGCTGTGACCGTCTCCGGGAGCTGCATGTGTCA
GAGGTTTTCACCGTCATCACCGAAACGCGCGAGACGAAAGGGCCTCGTGATACGCCTATTTTTATAGGTT
AATGTCATGATAATAATGGTTTCTTAGACGTCAGGTGGCACTTTTCGGGGAAATGTGCGCGGAACCCCTA
TTTGTTTATTTTTCTAAATACATTCAAATATGTATCCGCTCATGAGACAATAACCCTGATAAATGCTTCA
ATAATATTGAAAAAGGAAGAGTATGAGTATTCAACATTTCCGTGTCGCCCTTATTCCCTTTTTTGCGGCA
TTTTGCCTTCCTGTTTTTGCTCACCCAGAAACGCTGGTGAAAGTAAAAGATGCTGAAGATCAGTTGGGTG
CACGAGTGGGTTACATCGAACTGGATCTCAACAGCGGTAAGATCCTTGAGAGTTTTCGCCCCGAAGAACG
TTTTCCAATGATGAGCACTTTTAAAGTTCTGCTATGTGGCGCGGTATTATCCCGTATTGACGCCGGGCAA
GAGCAACTCGGTCGCCGCATACACTATTCTCAGAATGACTTGGTTGAGTACTCACCAGTCACAGAAAAGC
ATCTTACGGATGGCATGACAGTAAGAGAATTATGCAGTGCTGCCATAACCATGAGTGATAACACTGCGGC
CAACTTACTTCTGACAACGATCGGAGGACCGAAGGAGCTAACCGCTTTTTTGCACAACATGGGGGATCAT
GTAACTCGCCTTGATCGTTGGGAACCGGAGCTGAATGAAGCCATACCAAACGACGAGCGTGACACCACGA
TGCCTGTAGCAATGGCAACAACGTTGCGCAAACTATTAACTGGCGAACTACTTACTCTAGCTTCCCGGCA
ACAATTAATAGACTGGATGGAGGCGGATAAAGTTGCAGGACCACTTCTGCGCTCGGCCCTTCCGGCTGGC
TGGTTTATTGCTGATAAATCTGGAGCCGGTGAGCGTGGGTCTCGCGGTATCATTGCAGCACTGGGGCCAG
ATGGTAAGCCCTCCCGTATCGTAGTTATCTACACGACGGGGAGTCAGGCAACTATGGATGAACGAAATAG
ACAGATCGCTGAGATAGGTGCCTCACTGATTAAGCATTGGTAACTGTCAGACCAAGTTTACTCATATATA
CTTTAGATTGATTTAAAACTTCATTTTTAATTTAAAAGGATCTAGGTGAAGATCCTTTTTGATAATCTCA
TGACCAAAATCCCTTAACGTGAGTTTTCGTTCCACTGAGCGTCAGACCCCGTAGAAAAGATCAAAGGATC
TTCTTGAGATCCTTTTTTTCTGCGCGTAATCTGCTGCTTGCAAACAAAAAAACCACCGCTACCAGCGGTG
GTTTGTTTGCCGGATCAAGAGCTACCAACTCTTTTTCCGAAGGTAACTGGCTTCAGCAGAGCGCAGATAC
CAAATACTGTTCTTCTAGTGTAGCCGTAGTTAGGCCACCACTTCAAGAACTCTGTAGCACCGCCTACATA
CCTCGCTCTGCTAATCCTGTTACCAGTGGCTGCTGCCAGTGGCGATAAGTCGTGTCTTACCGGGTTGGAC
TCAAGACGATAGTTACCGGATAAGGCGCAGCGGTCGGGCTGAACGGGGGGTTCGTGCACACAGCCCAGCT
TGGAGCGAACGACCTACACCGAACTGAGATACCTACAGCGTGAGCTATGAGAAAGCGCCACGCTTCCCGA
AGGGAGAAAGGCGGACAGGTATCCGGTAAGCGGCAGGGTCGGAACAGGAGAGCGCACGAGGGAGCTTCCA
GGGGGAAACGCCTGGTATCTTTATAGTCCTGTCGGGTTTCGCCACCTCTGACTTGAGCGTCGATTTTTGT
GATGCTCGTCAGGGGGGCGGAGCCTATGGAAAAACGCCAGCAACGCGGCCTTTTTACGGTTCCTGGCCTT
TTGCTGGCCTTTTGCTCA
